>Addgene plasmid #181700 | pVRC8400-SARS-CoV-2-RBD-B.1.621-AVI | addgene full sequence | sequence record 354502 | Addgene NGS Result
TCGCGCGTTTCGGTGATGACGGTGAAAACCTCTGACACATGCAGCTCCCGGAGACGGTCACAGCTTGTCT
GTAAGCGGATGCCGGGAGCAGACAAGCCCGTCAGGGCGCGTCAGCGGGTGTTGGCGGGTGTCGGGGCTGG
CTTAACTATGCGGCATCAGAGCAGATTGTACTGAGAGTGCACCATATGCGGTGTGAAATACCGCACAGAT
GCGTAAGGAGAAAATACCGCATCAGATTGGCTATTGGCCATTGCATACGTTGTATCCATATCATAATATG
TACATTTATATTGGCTCATGTCCAACATTACCGCCATGTTGACATTGATTATTGACTAGTTATTAATAGT
AATCAATTACGGGGTCATTAGTTCATAGCCCATATATGGAGTTCCGCGTTACATAACTTACGGTAAATGG
CCCGCCTGGCTGACCGCCCAACGACCCCCGCCCATTGACGTCAATAATGACGTATGTTCCCATAGTAACG
CCAATAGGGACTTTCCATTGACGTCAATGGGTGGAGTATTTACGGTAAACTGCCCACTTGGCAGTACATC
AAGTGTATCATATGCCAAGTACGCCCCCTATTGACGTCAATGACGGTAAATGGCCCGCCTGGCATTATGC
CCAGTACATGACCTTATGGGACTTTCCTACTTGGCAGTACATCTACGTATTAGTCATCGCTATTACCATG
GTGATGCGGTTTTGGCAGTACATCAATGGGCGTGGATAGCGGTTTGACTCACGGGGATTTCCAAGTCTCC
ACCCCATTGACGTCAATGGGAGTTTGTTTTGGCACCAAAATCAACGGGACTTTCCAAAATGTCGTAACAA
CTCCGCCCCATTGACGCAAATGGGCGGTAGGCGTGTACGGTGGGAGGTCTATATAAGCAGAGCTCGTTTA
GTGAACCGTCAGATCGCCTGGAGACGCCATCCACGCTGTTTTGACCTCCATAGAAGACACCGGGACCGAT
CCAGCCTCCATCGGCTCGCATCTCTCCTTCACGCGCCCGCCGCCCTACCTGAGGCCGCCATCCACGCCGG
TTGAGTCGCGTTCTGCCGCCTCCCGCCTGTGGTGCCTCCTGAACTGCGTCCGCCGTCTAGGTAAGTTTAA
AGCTCAGGTCGAGACCGGGCCTTTGTCCGGCGCTCCCTTGGAGCCTACCTAGACTCAGCCGGCTCTCCAC
GCTTTGCCTGACCCTGCTTGCTCAACTCTAGTTAACGGTGGAGGGCAGTGTAGTCTGAGCAGTACTCGTT
GCTGCCGCGCGCGCCACCAGACATAATAGCTGACAGACTAACAGACTGTTCCTTTCCATGGGTCTTTTCT
GCAGTCACCGTCGTCGACACGTGTGATCAGATATCGCGGCCGCTCTAGACCACCATGGGATGGTCATGTA
TCATCCTTTTTCTAGTAGCAACTGCAACCGGTGTACATTCCGCACCAGAGCTGCTGGGAGGACCTAGCGT
GTTCCTGTTTCCCCCTAAGCCTAAGGACACCCTGATGATCAGCCGGACCCCAGAGGTGACATGCGTGGTG
GTGGACGTGTCCCACGAGGACCCCGAGGTGAAGTTCAACTGGTACGTGGATGGCGTGGAGGTGCACAATG
CCAAGACCAAGCCAAGGGAGGAGCAGTACAACTCTACCTATCGCGTGGTGAGCGTGCTGACAGTGCTGCA
CCAGGACTGGCTGAACGGCAAGGAGTACAAGTGTAAGGTGTCTAATAAGGCCCTGCCTGCCCCAATCGAG
AAGACCATCAGCAAGGCAAAGGGACAGCCAAGGGAGCCTCAGGTGTATACCCTGCCACCCAGCCGCGACG
AGCTGACAAAGAACCAGGTGTCCCTGTACTGCCTGGTGAAGGGCTTCTATCCTTCCGATATCGCCGTGGA
GTGGGAGTCTAATGGCCAGCCAGAGAACAATTACAAGACCACACCTCCAGTGCTGGACTCCGATGGCTCT
TTCTTTCTGTATTCCAAGCTGACCGTGGATAAGAGCCGGTGGCAGCAGGGCAACGTGTTTAGCTGTTCCG
TGATGCACGAGGCCCTGCACAATCACTACACACAGAAGTCTCTGAGCCTGTCCCCCGGCAAGGGAGGAGG
AGGCAGCGGCGGAGGAGGCTCCGGAGGCGGCGGCTCTGGCGGCGGCGGCAGCGCCCCTGAACTGCTGGGA
GGACCAAGCGTGTTCCTGTTTCCACCTAAGCCCAAAGATACCCTGATGATCTCCAGGACCCCTGAAGTCA
CCTGCGTGGTCGTGGACGTGTCTCATGAGGACCCCGAAGTCAAGTTCAACTGGTACGTGGACGGAGTCGA
AGTCCATAACGCCAAGACCAAGCCTAGAGAAGAGCAGTACAACTCCACCTATAGAGTGGTGTCTGTGCTG
ACAGTGCTGCATCAGGATTGGCTGAATGGCAAGGAATATAAGTGTAAGGTGAGCAATAAGGCCCTGCCCG
CCCCTATCGAGAAGACCATCTCTAAAGCCAAAGGACAGCCAAGGGAGCCACAGGTGTATACACTGCCACC
CAGCCGGGACGAGCTGACCAAGAACCAGGTGAGCCTGACATGTCTGGTCAAGGGCTTCTACCCCAGTGAC
ATTGCTGTGGAGTGGGAGTCCAATGGCCAGCCTGAGAACAATTATAAAACTACCCCACCAGTGCTGGACA
GCGATGGCTCCTTCTTTCTGACCAGCAAGCTGACAGTGGATAAGTCCCGCTGGCAGCAGGGAAACGTGTT
TTCTTGTAGCGTGATGCATGAGGCCCTGCATAACCACTACACCCAGAAGTCCCTGTCTCTGAGCCCAGGC
AAGGGAGGCAGCGGAGGCGGAGGCAGCGGAGGCCTGGAGGTGCTGTTTCAGGGCCCTCCAAACATTACCA
ACCTCTGCCCCTTCGGCGAGGTGTTTAACGCCACAAAGTTTGCCTCCGTTTACGCCTGGAATAGAAAGAG
AATCAGCAATTGTGTGGCCGACTACTCCGTGCTGTATAACAGCGCCTCTTTCAGCACCTTCAAGTGCTAC
GGCGTTTCCCCAACAAAGCTGAATGACCTGTGCTTCACCAACGTGTACGCCGACTCCTTCGTAATTAGAG
GCGATGAGGTGCGGCAGATCGCACCAGGCCAGACCGGTAAGATCGCTGACTACAACTATAAGCTGCCTGA
TGATTTTACAGGCTGCGTGATCGCCTGGAACTCTAACAACCTGGATAGCAAGGTGGGCGGCAACTACAAC
TACCTGTACCGGCTGTTTCGCAAGTCTAACCTGAAACCTTTCGAGAGAGACATCTCCACAGAGATCTACC
AGGCCGGTTCTACACCTTGTAACGGGGTGAAAGGCTTCAACTGTTACTTCCCTCTGCAAAGCTACGGCTT
CCAGCCTACCTACGGAGTCGGCTACCAGCCATACCGGGTGGTCGTGCTGTCCTTCGAGTTACTCCACGCC
CCCGCCACCGTCTGCGGTGGAGGAGGCCTGGTGCCACAGCAGAGCGGAGGCCTGAACGACATCTTCGAGG
CCCAGAAGATCGAGTGGCACGAGGGCTGATGAGGATCCAGATCTGCTGTGCCTTCTAGTTGCCAGCCATC
TGTTGTTTGCCCCTCCCCCGTGCCTTCCTTGACCCTGGAAGGTGCCACTCCCACTGTCCTTTCCTAATAA
AATGAGGAAATTGCATCGCATTGTCTGAGTAGGTGTCATTCTATTCTGGGGGGTGGGGTGGGGCAGGACA
GCAAGGGGGAGGATTGGGAAGACAATAGCAGGCATGCTGGGGATGCGGTGGGCTCTATGGGTACCCAGGT
GCTGAAGAATTGACCCGGTTCCTCCTGGGCCAGAAAGAAGCAGGCACATCCCCTTCTCTGTGACACACCC
TGTCCACGCCCCTGGTTCTTAGTTCCAGCCCCACTCATAGGACACTCATAGCTCAGGAGGGCTCCGCCTT
CAATCCCACCCGCTAAAGTACTTGGAGCGGTCTCTCCCTCCCTCATCAGCCCACCAAACCAAACCTAGCC
TCCAAGAGTGGGAAGAAATTAAAGCAAGATAGGCTATTAAGTGCAGAGGGAGAGAAAATGCCTCCAACAT
GTGAGGAAGTAATGAGAGAAATCATAGAATTTTAAGGCCATGATTTAAGGCCATCATGGCCTTAATCTTC
CGCTTCCTCGCTCACTGACTCGCTGCGCTCGGTCGTTCGGCTGCGGCGAGCGGTATCAGCTCACTCAAAG
GCGGTAATACGGTTATCCACAGAATCAGGGGATAACGCAGGAAAGAACATGTGAGCAAAAGGCCAGCAAA
AGGCCAGGAACCGTAAAAAGGCCGCGTTGCTGGCGTTTTTCCATAGGCTCCGCCCCCCTGACGAGCATCA
CAAAAATCGACGCTCAAGTCAGAGGTGGCGAAACCCGACAGGACTATAAAGATACCAGGCGTTTCCCCCT
GGAAGCTCCCTCGTGCGCTCTCCTGTTCCGACCCTGCCGCTTACCGGATACCTGTCCGCCTTTCTCCCTT
CGGGAAGCGTGGCGCTTTCTCATAGCTCACGCTGTAGGTATCTCAGTTCGGTGTAGGTCGTTCGCTCCAA
GCTGGGCTGTGTGCACGAACCCCCCGTTCAGCCCGACCGCTGCGCCTTATCCGGTAACTATCGTCTTGAG
TCCAACCCGGTAAGACACGACTTATCGCCACTGGCAGCAGCCACTGGTAACAGGATTAGCAGAGCGAGGT
ATGTAGGCGGTGCTACAGAGTTCTTGAAGTGGTGGCCTAACTACGGCTACACTAGAAGAACAGTATTTGG
TATCTGCGCTCTGCTGAAGCCAGTTACCTTCGGAAAAAGAGTTGGTAGCTCTTGATCCGGCAAACAAACC
ACCGCTGGTAGCGGTGGTTTTTTTGTTTGCAAGCAGCAGATTACGCGCAGAAAAAAAGGATCTCAAGAAG
ATCCTTTGATCTTTTCTACGGGGTCTGACGCTCAGTGGAACGAAAACTCACGTTAAGGGATTTTGGTCAT
GAGATTATCAAAAAGGATCTTCACCTAGATCCTTTTAAATTAAAAATGAAGTTTTAAATCAATCTAAAGT
ATATATGAGTAAACTTGGTCTGACAGTTACCAATGCTTAATCAGTGAGGCACCTATCTCAGCGATCTGTC
TATTTCGTTCATCCATAGTTGCCTGACTCGGGGGGGGGGGGCGCTGAGGTCTGCCTCGTGAAGAAGGTGT
TGCTGACTCATACCAGGCCTGAATCGCCCCATCATCCAGCCAGAAAGTGAGGGAGCCACGGTTGATGAGA
GCTTTGTTGTAGGTGGACCAGTTGGTGATTTTGAACTTTTGCTTTGCCACGGAACGGTCTGCGTTGTCGG
GAAGATGCGTGATCTGATCCTTCAACTCAGCAAAAGTTCGATTTATTCAACAAAGCCGCCGTCCCGTCAA
GTCAGCGTAATGCTCTGCCAGTGTTACAACCAATTAACCAATTCTGATTAGAAAAACTCATCGAGCATCA
AATGAAACTGCAATTTATTCATATCAGGATTATCAATACCATATTTTTGAAAAAGCCGTTTCTGTAATGA
AGGAGAAAACTCACCGAGGCAGTTCCATAGGATGGCAAGATCCTGGTATCGGTCTGCGATTCCGACTCGT
CCAACATCAATACAACCTATTAATTTCCCCTCGTCAAAAATAAGGTTATCAAGTGAGAAATCACCATGAG
TGACGACTGAATCCGGTGAGAATGGCAAAAGCTTATGCATTTCTTTCCAGACTTGTTCAACAGGCCAGCC
ATTACGCTCGTCATCAAAATCACTCGCATCAACCAAACCGTTATTCATTCGTGATTGCGCCTGAGCGAGA
CGAAATACGCGATCGCTGTTAAAAGGACAATTACAAACAGGAATCGAATGCAACCGGCGCAGGAACACTG
CCAGCGCATCAACAATATTTTCACCTGAATCAGGATATTCTTCTAATACCTGGAATGCTGTTTTCCCGGG
GATCGCAGTGGTGAGTAACCATGCATCATCAGGAGTACGGATAAAATGCTTGATGGTCGGAAGAGGCATA
AATTCCGTCAGCCAGTTTAGTCTGACCATCTCATCTGTAACATCATTGGCAACGCTACCTTTGCCATGTT
TCAGAAACAACTCTGGCGCATCGGGCTTCCCATACAATCGATAGATTGTCGCACCTGATTGCCCGACATT
ATCGCGAGCCCATTTATACCCATATAAATCAGCATCCATGTTGGAATTTAATCGCGGCCTCGAGCAAGAC
GTTTCCCGTTGAATATGGCTCATAACACCCCTTGTATTACTGTTTATGTAAGCAGACAGTTTTATTGTTC
ATGATGATATATTTTTATCTTGTGCAATGTAACATCAGAGATTTTGAGACACAACGTGGCTTTCCCCCCC
CCCCCATTATTGAAGCATTTATCAGGGTTATTGTCTCATGAGCGGATACATATTTGAATGTATTTAGAAA
AATAAACAAATAGGGGTTCCGCGCACATTTCCCCGAAAAGTGCCACCTGACGTCTAAGAAACCATTATTA
TCATGACATTAACCTATAAAAATAGGCGTATCACGAGGCCCTTTCGTC
Features (pLannotate 1.2.2; 15 found; start..end, strand, type, name):
    137..235     +  misc_feature   bom (fragment): basis of mobility region from pBR322
    321..700     +  enhancer       CMV enhancer: human cytomegalovirus immediate early enhancer
    701..904     +  promoter       CMV promoter: human cytomegalovirus (CMV) immediate early promoter
    993..1220    +  LTR            5' LTR (truncated) (fragment): truncated 5' long terminal repeat (LTR) from human T-cell leukemia virus (HTLV) type 1
   1224..1334    +  intron         CMV intron (fragment): modified intron A from human cytomegalovirus
   1385..1453    +  CDS            Ighv1-61 (fragment): HVM05_MOUSE - Also known as Igh-VJ558. Experimental evidence at protein level: Swiss-Prot protein existence level 1. From Mus musculus (Mouse).
   1787..2803    +  CDS            IGHG1: IGHG1_HUMAN - Experimental evidence at protein level: Swiss-Prot protein existence level 1. Constant region of immunoglobulin heavy chains. Immunoglobulins, also known as antibodies, are membrane-bound or secreted glycoproteins produced by B lymphocytes. In the recognition phase of humoral immunity, the membrane-bound immunoglobulins serve as receptors which, upon binding of a specific antigen, trigger the clonal expansion and differentiation of B lymphocytes into immunoglobulins- secreting plasma cells. Secreted immunoglobulins mediate the effector phase of humoral immunity, which results in
   2858..3484    +  CDS            S (fragment): SPIKE_SARS2 - Experimental evidence at protein level: Swiss-Prot protein existence level 1. [Spike glycoprotein]: May down-regulate host tetherin (BST2) by lysosomal degradation, thereby counteracting its antiviral activity. From Severe acute respiratory syndrome coronavirus 2 (2019-nCoV) (SARS-CoV-2).
   3546..3770    +  polyA_signal   bGH poly(A) signal: bovine growth hormone polyadenylation signal
   4308..4896    -  rep_origin     ori: high-copy-number ColE1/pMB1/pBR322/pUC origin of replication
   5068..5139    -  CDS            bla(M) (fragment): β-lactamase lacking the signal sequence; bla(M); allows cytosolic expression of β-lactamase
   5151..5297    -  CDS            TRA2_ECOLX (fragment): Protein predicted: Swiss-Prot protein existence level 4. Required for transposition of transposon Tn903. From Escherichia coli.
   5438..6253    -  CDS            KanR: aminoglycoside phosphotransferase; aph(3')-Ia; confers resistance to kanamycin in bacteria or G418 (Geneticin®) in eukaryotes
   6376..6463    -  promoter       AmpR promoter (fragment): bla
   6558..35      +  CDS            rop (fragment) (across the origin): Rop protein, which maintains plasmids at low copy number; rop
