[The description below was written by a language model from this plasmid's Addgene catalogue record and pLannotate feature annotations shown in this document.]
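Description:
pVRC8400-SARS-CoV-2-RBD-B.1.621-AVI is a 6,558 nt mammalian expression plasmid built on the pVRC8400 backbone. It produces a secreted, tagged form of the SARS-CoV-2 spike receptor-binding domain (RBD) from the B.1.621 variant. In bacteria it replicates from a high-copy ColE1/pUC-type origin and is selected with kanamycin through an aph(3')-Ia gene (KanR). The annotation also picks up short fragments of bla, rop, bom and a Tn903 transposition protein. These appear to be non-functional remnants of the backbone's construction.

The expression cassette is driven by the human CMV immediate-early enhancer and promoter. These are followed by a truncated HTLV-1 5' LTR segment and a fragment of CMV intron A, a leader arrangement generally used to boost transcript processing and translation. A bovine growth hormone polyadenylation signal terminates the cassette. The open reading frame starts with a short match to a mouse immunoglobulin heavy-chain variable gene, which most likely serves as the secretion signal peptide. Next comes human IgG1 constant-region sequence, corresponding to the single-chain Fc (scFc) listed in the record. An HRV3C protease cleavage site separates the scFc from the spike RBD fragment, which carries the R346K, E484K and N501Y substitutions. A C-terminal AVI tag completes the fusion, although neither the HRV3C site nor the AVI tag was annotated separately in the feature table.

In this design, the Fc portion allows affinity capture of the secreted fusion, and HRV3C cleavage releases the RBD. The AVI tag permits site-specific biotinylation by BirA. The associated publication describes such constructs as molecular probes of the spike and its subdomains across SARS-CoV-2 variants.
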