Addgene plasmid #181700: pVRC8400-SARS-CoV-2-RBD-B.1.621-AVI
Purpose: Expresses SARS-CoV-2 RBD domain from the B.1.621 variant with single chain Fc, HRV3C protease cleavage site, and AVI tag
Depositing lab: Peter Kwong. Depositing organization: National Institute of Allergy and Infectious Diseases (NIAID). Publication: Molecular probes of spike ectodomain and its subdomains for SARS-CoV-2 variants, Alpha through Omicron. Teng IT, Nazzari AF, Choe M, Liu T, Oliveira de Souza M, Petrova Y, Tsybovsky Y, Wang S, Zhang B, Artamonov M, Madan B, Huang A, Lopez Acevedo SN, Pan X, Ruckwardt TJ, DeKosky BJ, Mascola JR, Misasi J, Sullivan NJ, Zhou T, Kwong PD. PLoS One. 2022 May 24;17(5):e0268767. doi: 10.1371/journal.pone.0268767. eCollection 2022. PubMed 35609088.
Backbone
  Vector backbone: pVRC8400
  Vector type: Mammalian Expression
Growth in bacteria
  Bacterial resistance: Kanamycin, 50 μg/mL
  Growth temperature: 37°C
  Growth strain: DH5alpha
  Copy number: Unknown
Gene/Insert
  Gene/Insert name: SARS-CoV-2-RBD-B.1.621
  Mutation: R346K, E484K, N501Y
  Entrez Gene: S (a.k.a. GU280_gp02, spike glycoprotein)
  Tag / fusion protein: scFc (N terminal on insert); HRV3C (N terminal on insert); AVI (C terminal on insert)
Terms and licenses: Academic/Nonprofit Terms; Industry Terms: Not Available to Industry
Depositor comments: Please visit https://www.biorxiv.org/content/10.1101/2021.12.29.474491v1 for bioRxiv preprint.
How to cite: pVRC8400-SARS-CoV-2-RBD-B.1.621-AVI was a gift from Peter Kwong (Addgene plasmid # 181700 ; http://n2t.net/addgene:181700 ; RRID:Addgene_181700)
